>Addgene plasmid #41492 | TAL-2TA3 | depositor partial sequence | sequence record 55361 | TAL-2TA3 sequence 252 bps
GAATGCCCGGTTGCTCCCTGTCTTGTGTCAAGATCATGGACTGACCCCAGACCAGGTGGTCGCAATCGCC
TCTAACGGTGGGGGAAAGCAAGCCCTGGAAACCGTGCAAAGGTTGTTGCCCGTCCTTTGTCAAGACCACG
GCCTTACACCCGAGCAAGTCGTGGCCATTGCATCAAACATCGGTGGCAAACAGGCTCTTGAGACTGTTCA
GAGACTTCTCCCAGTTCTCTGCCAGGCACACGGGCTGCATTC
