>Addgene plasmid #41492 | TAL-2TA3 | addgene partial sequence | sequence record 55911 | M13_pUC_fwd
TCGAGCTCGGTACCTCGCGAATGCATCTAGATCCAAATGAATGCCCGGTTGCTCCCTGTCTTGTGTCAAG
ATCATGGACTGACCCCAGACCAGGTGGTCGCAATCGCCTCTAACGGTGGGGGAAAGCAAGCCCTGGAAAC
CGTGCAAAGGTTGTTGCCCGTCCTTTGTCAAGACCACGGCCTTACACCCGAGCAAGTCGTGGCCATTGCA
TCAAACATCGGTGGCAAACAGGCTCTTGAGACTGTTCAGAGACTTCTCCCAGTTCTCTGCCAGGCACACG
GGCTGCATTCCCAAATATCGGATCCCGGGCCCGTCGACTGCAGAGGCCTGCATGCAAGCTTGGCGTAATC
ATGGTCATAGCTGTTTCCTGTGTGAAATTGTTATCCGCTCACAATTCCACACAACATACGAGCCGGAAGC
ATAAAGTGTAAAGCCTGGGGTGCCTAATGAGTGAGCTAACTCACATTAATTGCGTTGCGCTCACTGCCCG
CTTTCCAGTCGGGAAACCTGTCGTGCCAGCTGCATTAATGAATCGGCCAACGCGCGGGGAGAGGCGGTTT
GCGTATTGGGCGCTCTTCCGCTTCCTCGCTCACTGACTCGCTGCGCTCGGTCGTTCGGCTGCGGCGAGCG
GTATCAGCTCACTCAAAGGCGGTAATACGGTTATCCACAGAATCAGGGGATAACGCAGGAAAGAACATGT
GAGCAAAAGGCCAGCAAAAGGCCAGGAACCGTAAAAAGGCCGCGTTGCTGGCGTTTTTCCATAGGCTCCG
CCCCCCTGACGAGCATCACAAAAATCGACGCTCAAGTCAGAGGTGGCGAAACCCGACAGGACTATAAAGA
TACCAGGCGTTTCCCCCTGGAAGCTCCCTCGTGCGCTCTCCTGTTCCGACCCTGCCGCTTACCGGATACC
TGTCCGCCTTTCTCCCTTCGGGAAGCGTGGC
