[The description below was written by a language model from this plasmid's Addgene catalogue record.]
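Description:
TAL-2TA3 is a small bacterial cloning plasmid that serves as one module in a library for assembling transcription activator-like effector (TALE) genes by ligation-independent cloning. It is built on a custom backbone of about 2.96 kb, catalogued as a PCR cloning vector, and is propagated at high copy number in E. coli under ampicillin selection. The record does not name the origin of replication. The listed sequencing primers are the standard M13/pUC forward and reverse primers, which indicates that the insert sits between pUC-style universal priming sites.

The payload is a 252 bp synthetic insert named 2TA3. The record gives no further annotation of it. Based on its size and the associated publication on high-throughput TALE assembly, it most likely encodes a short block of TALE repeat units. The name may specify the bases recognised (T and A) and the block's position in the assembly scheme, but this reading is an inference and is not stated in the record. No promoter, tag, reporter or eukaryotic selection marker is listed, which fits a storage and donor plasmid rather than an expression construct. The cloning method used to insert the fragment is recorded as unknown, and no feature table was provided, so the exact arrangement of elements cannot be described.

In use, a plasmid like this supplies a defined repeat fragment. That fragment is combined with others from the same library to build custom TALE DNA-binding arrays, which can then be used for applications such as designer nucleases or transcriptional regulators.
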