Addgene plasmid #41492: TAL-2TA3
Depositing lab: Veit Hornung. Depositing organization: Universitaetsklinikum Bonn. Publication: A ligation-independent cloning technique for high-throughput assembly of transcription activator-like effector genes. Schmid-Burgk JL, Schmidt T, Kaiser V, Honing K, Hornung V. Nat Biotechnol. 2012 Dec 16. doi: 10.1038/nbt.2460. PubMed 23242165.
Backbone
  Vector backbone: Custom backbone
  Backbone size w/o insert (bp): 2961
  Vector type: PCR Cloning Vector
Growth in bacteria
  Bacterial resistance: Ampicillin, 100 μg/mL
  Growth temperature: 37°C
  Growth strain: DH10B
  Copy number: High Copy
Gene/Insert
  Gene/Insert name: 2TA3
  Species: Synthetic
  Insert size (bp): 252
  Cloning method: Unknown
  Sequencing primers: 5′ M13_pUC_fwd; 3′ M13_pUC_rev
Terms and licenses: Academic/Nonprofit Terms; Industry Terms: Not Available to Industry
How to cite: TAL-2TA3 was a gift from Veit Hornung (Addgene plasmid # 41492 ; http://n2t.net/addgene:41492 ; RRID:Addgene_41492)
